Addgene plasmid #91310: pHH0103_ARHGEF37-1/2
Purpose: Protein expression and purification of human SH3 domain construct ARHGEF37-1/2
Depositing lab: Sachdev Sidhu. Depositing organization: University of Toronto. Publication: Comprehensive Analysis of the Human SH3 Domain Family Reveals a Wide Variety of Non-canonical Specificities. Teyra J, Huang H, Jain S, Guan X, Dong A, Liu Y, Tempel W, Min J, Tong Y, Kim PM, Bader GD, Sidhu SS. Structure. 2017 Oct 3;25(10):1598-1610.e3. doi: 10.1016/j.str.2017.07.017. Epub 2017 Sep 7. PubMed 28890361.
Backbone
  Vector backbone: pHH0103
  Vector type: Bacterial Expression
Growth in bacteria
  Bacterial resistance: Ampicillin, 100 μg/mL
  Growth temperature: 37°C
  Growth strain: DH5alpha
  Copy number: Low Copy
Gene/Insert
  Gene/Insert name: ARHGEF37-1/2
  Species: H. sapiens (human)
  Insert size (bp): 294
  Entrez Gene: ARHGEF37 (a.k.a. FLJ41603)
  Cloning method: Restriction Enzyme; 5′ cloning site Sfi1 (unknown if destroyed); 3′ cloning site Not1 (unknown if destroyed)
Terms and licenses: Academic/Nonprofit Terms; Industry Terms: Not Available to Industry
How to cite: pHH0103_ARHGEF37-1/2 was a gift from Sachdev Sidhu (Addgene plasmid # 91310 ; http://n2t.net/addgene:91310 ; RRID:Addgene_91310)
