[The description below was written by a language model from this plasmid's Addgene catalogue record and pLannotate feature annotations shown in this document.]
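Description:
pHH0103_ARHGEF37-1/2 is a bacterial expression plasmid of about 7 kb, built on the pHH0103 backbone for producing and purifying a human SH3 domain fragment from ARHGEF37 in E. coli. It is maintained through a ColE1/pMB1-type origin with the pBR322 bom region and selected with ampicillin via the bla gene and its native promoter. The catalogue lists it as low copy. The rop sequence appears only as fragments interrupted by an f1 phage origin, which could in principle support single-stranded DNA production with helper phage.

The expression cassette is driven by the strong hybrid tac promoter followed by a lac operator. The plasmid carries its own lacI gene under the up-mutated lacIq promoter, so transcription is tightly repressed until induced with IPTG. The annotated order of the coding elements is an N-terminal 6xHis tag, Schistosoma japonicum glutathione S-transferase, and then the ARHGEF37 segment, so the SH3 domain would be made as a His-GST fusion suited to nickel or glutathione affinity purification. The insert is catalogued as a 294 bp human sequence cloned between SfiI and NotI sites. The annotation tool matched this region to the mouse Arhgef37 orthologue, which most likely reflects sequence homology, not a different species of origin.

A phage fd terminator lies downstream of the insert, followed by fragments of M13 gene III and a tetracycline resistance remnant. These appear to be leftovers of a phagemid display ancestry rather than functional parts of the expression unit. The construct belongs to a collection made for a family-wide analysis of human SH3 domain binding specificities.
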