Features (pLannotate 1.2.2; 21 found; start..end, strand, type, name):
     63..140     +  promoter       lacIq promoter: lacI (mutant); In the lacIq allele, a single base change in the promoter boosts expression of the lacI gene about 10-fold.
    141..1223    +  CDS            lacI: lac repressor; lacI; The lac repressor binds to the lac operator to inhibit transcription in E. coli. This inhibition can be relieved by adding lactose or isopropyl-β-D-thiogalactopyranoside (IPTG).
   1236..1257    +  protein_bind   CAP binding site: CAP binding activates transcription in the presence of cAMP. E. coli catabolite activator protein
   1276..1293    +  promoter       tet promoter (fragment): E. coli promoter for tetracycline efflux protein gene
   1466..1494    +  promoter       tac promoter: strong E. coli promoter; hybrid between the trp and lac UV5 promoters
   1502..1518    +  protein_bind   lac operator: The lac repressor binds to the lac operator to inhibit transcription in E. coli. This inhibition can be relieved by adding lactose or isopropyl-β-D-thiogalactopyranoside (IPTG). lac repressor encoded by lacI
   1603..1620    +  CDS            6xHis: 6xHis affinity tag
   1636..2289    +  CDS            GST26_SCHJA: Experimental evidence at protein level: Swiss-Prot protein existence level 1. GST isoenzymes appear to play a central role in the parasite detoxification system. Other functions are also suspected including a role in increasing the solubility of haematin in the parasite gut. From Schistosoma japonicum (Blood fluke).
   2305..2640    +  CDS            Arhgef37 (fragment): ARH37_MOUSE - Experimental evidence at transcript level: Swiss-Prot protein existence level 2. May act as a guanine nucleotide exchange factor (GEF). From Mus musculus (Mouse).
   2659..2706    +  terminator     fd terminator (sequence withheld): central terminator from bacteriophage fd (Otsuka and Kunisawa, 1982)
   2711..2923    +  CDS            M13 gene III (fragment) (sequence partly withheld): pIII; III; minor coat protein
   2938..3408    +  CDS            M13 gene III (fragment) (sequence partly withheld): pIII; III; minor coat protein
   3430..3500    +  CDS            TcR (fragment): tetracycline efflux protein; tet; confers resistance to tetracycline
   3742..4122    -  CDS            YPB1_ECOLX: Protein predicted: Swiss-Prot protein existence level 4. From Escherichia coli.
   4139..4290    +  CDS            rop (fragment): Rop protein, which maintains plasmids at low copy number; rop
   4326..4754    -  rep_origin     f1 ori (sequence partly withheld): f1 bacteriophage origin of replication; arrow indicates direction of (+) strand synthesis
   4763..4802    +  CDS            rop (fragment): Rop protein, which maintains plasmids at low copy number; rop
   4904..5044    +  misc_feature   bom: basis of mobility region from pBR322
   5230..5817    -  rep_origin     ori: high-copy-number ColE1/pMB1/pBR322/pUC origin of replication
   5988..6848    -  CDS            AmpR: β-lactamase; bla; confers resistance to ampicillin, carbenicillin, and related antibiotics
   6849..6953    -  promoter       AmpR promoter: bla
>Addgene plasmid #91310 | pHH0103_ARHGEF37-1/2 | addgene full sequence | sequence record 191773 | Addgene NGS Result
ATCATGACATTAACCTATAAAAATAGGCGTATCACGAGGCCCTTTCGTCTTCAAGAATTCCCGACACCAT
CGAATGGTGCAAAACCTTTCGCGGTATGGCATGATAGCGCCCGGAAGAGAGTCAATTCAGGGTGGTGAAT
GTGAAACCAGTAACGTTATACGATGTCGCAGAGTATGCCGGTGTCTCTTATCAGACCGTTTCCCGCGTGG
TGAACCAGGCCAGCCACGTTTCTGCGAAAACGCGGGAAAAAGTGGAAGCGGCGATGGCGGAGCTGAATTA
CATTCCCAACCGCGTGGCACAACAACTGGCGGGCAAACAGTCGTTGCTGATTGGCGTTGCCACCTCCAGT
CTGGCCCTGCACGCGCCGTCGCAAATTGTCGCGGCGATTAAATCTCGCGCCGATCAACTGGGTGCCAGCG
TGGTGGTGTCGATGGTAGAACGAAGCGGCGTCGAAGCCTGTAAAGCGGCGGTGCACAATCTTCTCGCGCA
ACGCGTCAGTGGGCTGATCATTAACTATCCGCTGGATGACCAGGATGCCATTGCTGTGGAAGCTGCCTGC
ACTAATGTTCCGGCGTTATTTCTTGATGTCTCTGACCAGACACCCATCAACAGTATTATTTTCTCCCATG
AAGACGGTACGCGACTGGGCGTGGAGCATCTGGTCGCATTGGGTCACCAGCAAATCGCGCTGTTAGCGGG
CCCATTAAGTTCTGTCTCGGCGCGTCTGCGTCTGGCTGGCTGGCATAAATATCTCACTCGCAATCAAATT
CAGCCGATAGCGGAACGGGAAGGCGACTGGAGTGCCATGTCCGGTTTTCAACAAACCATGCAAATGCTGA
ATGAGGGCATCGTTCCCACTGCGATGCTGGTTGCCAACGATCAGATGGCGCTGGGCGCAATGCGCGCCAT
TACCGAGTCCGGGCTGCGCGTTGGTGCGGATATCTCGGTAGTGGGATACGACGATACCGAAGACAGCTCA
TGTTATATCCCGCCGTTAACCACCATCAAACAGGATTTTCGCCTGCTGGGGCAAACCAGCGTGGACCGCT
TGCTGCAACTCTCTCAGGGCCAGGCGGTGAAGGGCAATCAGCTGTTGCCCGTCTCACTGGTGAAAAGAAA
AACCACCCTGGCGCCCAATACGCAAACCGCCTCTCCCCGCGCGTTGGCCGATTCATTAATGCAGCTGGCA
CGACAGGTTTCCCGACTGGAAAGCGGGCAGTGAGCGCAACGCAATTAATGTAAGTTAGCTCACTCATTAG
GCACAATTCTCATGTTTGACAGCTTATCATCGACTGCACGGTGCACCAATGCTTCTGGCGTCAGGCAGCC
ATCGGAAGCTGTGGTATGGCTGTGCAGGTCGTAAATCACTGCATAATTCGTGTCGCTCAAGGCGCACTCC
CGTTCTGGATAATGTTTTTTGCGCCGACATCATAACGGTTCTGGCAAATATTCTGAAATGAGCTGTTGAC
AATTAATCATCGGCTCGTATAATGTGTGGAATTGTGAGCGGATAACAATTTCACACAGGAAACAGCCAGT
CCGTTTAGGTGTTTTCACGAGCACTTCACCAACAAGGACCATAGATTATGAAAATCGAAGAACACCATCA
CCATCACCATTCCAGCGGTAAGCTTATGTCCCCTATACTAGGTTATTGGAAAATTAAGGGCCTTGTGCAA
CCCACTCGACTTCTTTTGGAATATCTTGAAGAAAAATATGAAGAGCATTTGTATGAGCGCGATGAAGGTG
ATAAATGGCGAAACAAAAAGTTTGAATTGGGTTTGGAGTTTCCCAATCTTCCTTATTATATTGATGGTGA
TGTTAAATTAACACAGTCTATGGCCATCATACGTTATATAGCTGACAAGCACAACATGTTGGGTGGTTGT
CCAAAAGAGCGTGCAGAGATTTCAATGCTTGAAGGAGCGGTTTTGGATATTAGATACGGTGTTTCGAGAA
TTGCATATAGTAAAGACTTTGAAACTCTCAAAGTTGATTTTCTTAGCAAGCTACCTGAAATGCTGAAAAT
GTTCGAAGATCGTTTATGTCATAAAACATATTTAAATGGTGATCATGTAACCCATCCTGACTTCATGTTG
TATGACGCTCTTGATGTTGTTTTATACATGGACCCAATGTGCCTGGATGCGTTCCCAAAATTAGTTTGTT
TTAAAAAACGTATTGAAGCTATCCCACAAATTGATAAGTACTTGAAATCCAGCAAGTATATAGCATGGCC
TTTGCAGGGCTGGCAAGCCACGTTTGGTGGTGGCGACCATCCTCCAAAATCGGATCTGGAAGTTCTGTTC
CAGGGGCCCCTGTCCAGCGGTCTGGTTCCGCGTGGTTCCGGTACCGCGGCCCAGCCGGCCCCGGGTTCCG
AACGTCAAGTCCAAGCTCTGCTGTCTCGCTATGGTCCGGGTAAACTGTATCAAGTCACCTCCAACATTTC
TGGCACCGGCACCCTGGATCTGACGCTGCCGCGTGGTCAGATTGTTGCAATCCTGCAAAACAAAGATACC
AAAGGCAATAGCGGTCGTTGGCTGGTCGACACGGGCGGTCATCGTGGTTATGTGCCGGCAGGTAAACTGC
AGCTGTACCACGTGGTTCCGTCTGCGGAAGAACTGCGTCGCCAAGCCGGCCTGGCGGCCGCATA
[142 nt withheld, positions 2655-2796]
C
[98 nt withheld, positions 2798-2895]
AGTTTGTACTGGTGACGAAACTCAGTGTCTAGCTAGAGTGGC
[149 nt withheld, positions 2938-3086]
T
[41 nt withheld, positions 3088-3128]
T
[62 nt withheld, positions 3130-3191]
A
[35 nt withheld, positions 3193-3227]
CCTCCCTCAATCGGTTGAATGTCGCCCTTTTGTCTTTGGCGCTGGTAAACCATATGAA
[86 nt withheld, positions 3286-3371]
T
[54 nt withheld, positions 3373-3426]
CTAGCGCCGCCCTATACCTTGTCTGCCTCCCCGCGTTGCGTCGCGGTGCATGGAGCCGGGCCACCTCGAC
CTGAATGGAAGCCGGCGGCACCTCGCTAACGGATTCACCACTCCAAGAATTGGAGCCAATCAATTCTTGC
GGAGAACTGTGAATGCGCAAACCAACCCTTGGCAGAACATATCCATCGCGTCCGCCATCTCCAGCAGCCG
CACGCGGCGCATCTCGGGCAGCGTTGGGTCCTGGCCACGGGTGCGCATGATCGTGCTCCTGTCGTTGAGG
ACCCGGCTAGGCTGGCGGGGTTGCCTTACTGGTTAGCAGAATGAATCACCGATACGCGAGCGAACGTGAA
GCGACTGCTGCTGCAAAACGTCTGCGACCTGAGCAACAACATGAATGGTCTTCGGTTTCCGTGTTTCGTA
AAGTCTGGAAACGCGGAAGTCAGCGCCCTGCACCATTATGTTCCGGATCTGCATCGCAGGATGCTGCTGG
CTACCCTGTGGAACACCTACATCTGTATTAACGAAGCGCTGGCATTGACCCTGAGTGATTTTTCTCTGGT
CCCGCCGCATCCATACCGCCAGTTGTTTACCCTCACAACGTTCCAGTAACCGGGCATGTTCATCATCAGT
AACCCGTATCGTGAGCATCCTCTCTCGTTTCATCGGTATCATTACCCCCATGAACAGAAATCCCCCTTAC
ACGGAGGCATCAGTGACCAAACAGGAAAAAACCGCCCTTAACATGGCCCGCTTTATCAGAAGCCAGACAT
TAACGCTTCTGGAGAAACTCAACGAGCTGGACGCGGATGAACAGGCAGACATCTGTGAATCGCTTCACGA
CCACGCTGATGAGCTTTACCGCAGGATCCGCGAAATTGTAAGCGTTAATATTTTGTTAAAATTCGCGTTA
AATTTTTGTTAAATCAGCTCATTTTTTAACCAATAGGCCGAAATCGGCAAAATCCCTTATAAATCAAAAG
AATAGACCGAGATAGGGT
[37 nt withheld, positions 4425-4461]
AAAGAACGTGGACTCCAACGTCAAAGG
[49 nt withheld, positions 4489-4537]
T
[91 nt withheld, positions 4539-4629]
G
[124 nt withheld, positions 4631-4754]
CGCGGATCCTGCCTCGCGCGTTTCGGTGATGACGGTGAAAACCTCTGACACATGCAGCTCCCGGAGACGG
TCACAGCTTGTCTGTAAGCGGATGCCGGGAGCAGACAAGCCCGTCAGGGCGCGTCAGCGGGTGTTGGCGG
GTGTCGGGGCGCAGCCATGACCCAGTCACGTAGCGATAGCGGAGTGTATACTGGCTTAACTATGCGGCAT
CAGAGCAGATTGTACTGAGAGTGCACCATATGCGGTGTGAAATACCGCACAGATGCGTAAGGAGAAAATA
CCGCATCAGGCGCTCTTCCGCTTCCTCGCTCACTGACTCGCTGCGCTCGGTCGTTCGGCTGCGGCGAGCG
GTATCAGCTCACTCAAAGGCGGTAATACGGTTATCCACAGAATCAGGGGATAACGCAGGAAAGAACATGT
GAGCAAAAGGCCAGCAAAAGGCCAGGAACCGTAAAAAGGCCGCGTTGCTGGCGTTTTTCCATAGGCTCCG
CCCCCCTGACGAGCATCACAAAAATCGACGCTCAAGTCAGAGGTGGCGAAACCCGACAGGACTATAAAGA
TACCAGGGTTTCCCCCTGGAAGCTCCCTCGTGCGCTCTCCTGTTCCGACCCTGCCGCTTACCGGATACCT
GTCCGCCTTTCTCCCTTCGGGAAGCGTGGCGCTTTCTCATAGCTCACGCTGTAGGTATCTCAGTTCGGTG
TAGGTCGTTCGCTCCAAGCTGGGCTGTGTGCACGAACCCCCCGTTCAGCCCGACCGCTGCGCCTTATCCG
GTAACTATCGTCTTGAGTCCAACCCGGTAAGACACGACTTATCGCCACTGGCAGCAGCCACTGGTAACAG
GATTAGCAGAGCGAGGTATGTAGGCGGTGCTACAGAGTTCTTGAAGTGGTGGCCTAACTACGGCTACACT
AGAAGGACAGTATTTGGTATCTGCGCTCTGCTGAAGCCAGTTACCTTCGGAAAAAGAGTTGGTAGCTCTT
GATCCGGCAAACAAACCACCGCTGGTAGCGGTGGTTTTTTTGTTTGCAAGCAGCAGATTACGCGCAGAAA
AAAAGGATCTCAAGAAGATCCTTTGATCTTTTCTACGGGGTCTGACGCTCAGTGGAACGAAAACTCACGT
TAAGGGATTTTGGTCATGAGATTATCAAAAAGGATCTTCACCTAGATCCTTTTAAATTAAAAATGAAGTT
TTAAATCAATCTAAAGTATATATGAGTAAACTTGGTCTGACAGTTACCAATGCTTAATCAGTGAGGCACC
TATCTCAGCGATCTGTCTATTTCGTTCATCCATAGTTGCCTGACTCCCCGTCGTGTAGATAACTACGATA
CGGGAGGGCTTACCATCTGGCCCCAGTGCTGCAATGATACCGCGAGACCCACGCTCACCGGCTCCAGATT
TATCAGCAATAAACCAGCCAGCCGGAAGGGCCGAGCGCAGAAGTGGTCCTGCAACTTTATCCGCCTCCAT
CCAGTCTATTAATTGTTGCCGGGAAGCTAGAGTAAGTAGTTCGCCAGTTAATAGTTTGCGCAACGTTGTT
GCCATTGCTGCAGGCATCGTGGTGTCACGCTCGTCGTTTGGTATGGCTTCATTCAGCTCCGGTTCCCAAC
GATCAAGGCGAGTTACATGATCCCCCATGTTGTGCAAAAAAGCGGTTAGCTCCTTCGGTCCTCCGATCGT
TGTCAGAAGTAAGTTGGCCGCAGTGTTATCACTCATGGTTATGGCAGCACTGCATAATTCTCTTACTGTC
ATGCCATCCGTAAGATGCTTTTCTGTGACTGGTGAGTACTCAACCAAGTCATTCTGAGAATAGTGTATGC
GGCGACCGAGTTGCTCTTGCCCGGCGTCAACACGGGATAATACCGCGCCACATAGCAGAACTTTAAAAGT
GCTCATCATTGGAAAACGTTCTTCGGGGCGAAAACTCTCAAGGATCTTACCGCTGTTGAGATCCAGTTCG
ATGTAACCCACTCGTGCACCCAACTGATCTTCAGCATCTTTTACTTTCACCAGCGTTTCTGGGTGAGCAA
AAACAGGAAGGCAAAATGCCGCAAAAAAGGGAATAAGGGCGACACGGAAATGTTGAATACTCATACTCTT
CCTTTTTCAATATTATTGAAGCATTTATCAGGGTTATTGTCTCATGAGCGGATACATATTTGAATGTATT
TAGAAAAATAAACAAATAGGGGTTCCGCGCACATTTCCCCGAAAAGTGCCACCTGACGTCTAAGAAACCA
TTATT
