>Addgene plasmid #91310 | pHH0103_ARHGEF37-1/2 | depositor partial sequence | sequence record 175798 | insert sequence
GGCCCAGCCGGCCCCGGGTTCCGAACGTCAAGTCCAAGCTCTGCTGTCTCGCTATGGTCCGGGTAAACTG
TATCAAGTCACCTCCAACATTTCTGGCACCGGCACCCTGGATCTGACGCTGCCGCGTGGTCAGATTGTTG
CAATCCTGCAAAACAAAGATACCAAAGGCAATAGCGGTCGTTGGCTGGTCGACACGGGCGGTCATCGTGG
TTATGTGCCGGCAGGTAAACTGCAGCTGTACCACGTGGTTCCGTCTGCGGAAGAACTGCGTCGCCAAGCC
GGCCTGGCGGCCGC
